Addgene plasmid #33193: pDMG12c
Depositing lab: David Bartel. Depositing organization: Whitehead Institute for Biomedical Research. Publication: Weak seed-pairing stability and high target-site abundance decrease the proficiency of lsy-6 and other microRNAs. Garcia DM, Baek D, Shin C, Bell GW, Grimson A, Bartel DP. Nat Struct Mol Biol. 2011 Sep 11;18(10):1139-46. doi: 10.1038/nsmb.2115. PubMed 21909094.
Backbone
  Vector backbone: pIS1
  Backbone manufacturer: Addgene (#12179)
  Backbone size w/o insert (bp): 4085
  Vector type: Mammalian Expression, Luciferase
Growth in bacteria
  Bacterial resistance: Ampicillin, 100 μg/mL
  Growth temperature: 37°C
  Growth strain: DH5alpha
  Copy number: High Copy
Gene/Insert
  Gene/Insert name: T20G5.9 3'UTR
  Species: C. elegans (nematode)
  Mutation: LTA site: tacGaTa
  GenBank ID: NM_066860.2
  Entrez Gene: T20G5.9 (a.k.a. T20G5.9)
  Tag / fusion protein: Luciferase (N terminal on backbone)
  Cloning method: Restriction Enzyme; 5′ cloning site XbaI (not destroyed); 3′ cloning site EagI (not destroyed)
  Sequencing primers: 5′ Rluc-F; 3′ EBV Reverse
Terms and licenses: Academic/Nonprofit Terms; Industry Terms: Not Available to Industry
How to cite: pDMG12c was a gift from David Bartel (Addgene plasmid # 33193 ; http://n2t.net/addgene:33193 ; RRID:Addgene_33193)
