[The description below was written by a language model from this plasmid's Addgene catalogue record.]
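Description:
pDMG12c is a mammalian luciferase reporter plasmid built on the pIS1 backbone (about 4.1 kb without insert). It is propagated in E. coli as a high-copy plasmid under ampicillin selection. The record classifies it as a mammalian expression/luciferase vector. The luciferase coding sequence is supplied by the backbone and lies upstream of the insert. The listed 5′ sequencing primer (Rluc-F) suggests that the reporter is Renilla luciferase. The promoter driving the reporter, the polyadenylation signal and the bacterial origin are not stated, and no feature table is provided.

The insert is the 3′UTR of the C. elegans gene T20G5.9, cloned by restriction digestion between XbaI and EagI sites, both of which are retained. This places the nematode UTR directly downstream of the luciferase open reading frame, so the reporter mRNA carries it as its own 3′ untranslated region. The UTR is not wild type: the record notes an "LTA site" mutation consisting of substitutions within a short sequence motif. The record does not define this term. In a reporter of this design it most plausibly marks an altered microRNA target site.

The associated publication examines how weak seed-pairing stability and high target-site abundance reduce the targeting proficiency of lsy-6 and other microRNAs. The construct therefore fits the standard 3′UTR reporter assay, in which luciferase output from a site variant is compared with that of related UTR constructs in the presence or absence of a co-delivered microRNA. Differences in signal then indicate how strongly a given site mediates repression. The record does not specify the cell line or the normalisation control used.
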