>Addgene plasmid #33193 | pDMG12c | depositor partial sequence | sequence record 39344 | T20G5.9 3'UTR - LTA site: tacGaTa
GCAACGATTAAATATAGATTCTACCTCTCTGTTTCATTTCATGTGCGATAGTTTCAGATAATTATTTATT
TTATATTTTGTATTTTATGAACGGGTTCGATACTTGTCTTTTTTCGGTTGGAATGTACGATAATACACAG
AATACACGAATTGA
