>Addgene plasmid #33193 | pDMG12c | addgene partial sequence | sequence record 41346 | Rluc-F 5'-ccaggattcttttccaatgc-3'
GAATTTGTCAAAGTAAAAGGTCTTCATTTTTCGCAAGAAGATGCACCTGCATGAAATGGGAAAATATATC
AAATCGTTCGTTGAGCGAGTTCTCAAAAATGAACAATAATTCTAGGAGCTCTATACCGGTCTCGATATCA
CTACTAGTGTTCTAGAGCAACGATTAAATATAGATTCTACCTCTCTGTTTCATTTCATGTGCGATAGTTT
CAGATAATTATTTATTTTATATTTTGTATTTTATGAACGGGTTCGATACTTGTCTTTTTTCGGTTGGAAT
GTACGATAATACACAGAATACACGAATTGACGGCCGCTTCGAGCAGACATGATAAGATACATTGATGAGT
TTGGACAAACCACAACTAGAATGCAGTGAAAAAAATGCTTTATTTGTGAAATTTGTGATGCTATTGCTTT
ATTTGTAACCATTATAAGCTGCAATAAACAAGTTAACAACAACAATTGCATTCATTTTATGTTTCAGGTT
CAGGGGGAGGTGTGGGAGGTTTTTTAAAGCAAGTAAAACCTCTACAAATGTGGTAAAATCGATAAGGATC
CAGGTGGCACTTTTCGGGGAAATGTGCGCGGAACCCCTATTTGTTTATTTTTCTAAATACATTCAAATAT
GTATCCGCTCATGAGACAATAACCCTGATAAATGCTTCAATAATATTGAAAAAGGAAGAGTATGAGTATT
CAACATTTCCGTGTCGCCCTTATTCCCTTTTTTGCGGCATTTTGCCTTCCTGTTTTTGCTCACCCAGAAA
CGCTGGTGAAAGTAAAAGATGCTGAAGATCAGTTGGGTGCACGAGTGGGTTACATCGAACTGGATCTCAA
CAGCGGTAAGATCCTTGAGAGTTTTCGCCCCGAAGAACGTTTTCCAATGATGAGCAC
